Addgene plasmid #142964: TFORF2602
Purpose: Lentiviral vector for overexpressing transcription factor ORFs with unique 24-bp barcodes. Barcodes facilitate identification of transcription factors in pooled screens.
Depositing lab: Feng Zhang. Depositing organization: Broad Institute. Publication: A transcription factor atlas of directed differentiation. Joung J, Ma S, Tay T, Geiger-Schuller KR, Kirchgatterer PC, Verdine VK, Guo B, Arias-Garcia MA, Allen WE, Singh A, Kuksenko O, Abudayyeh OO, Gootenberg JS, Fu Z, Macrae RK, Buenrostro JD, Regev A, Zhang F. Cell. 2023 Jan 5;186(1):209-229.e26. doi: 10.1016/j.cell.2022.11.026. PubMed 36608654.
Backbone
  Vector backbone: pLX_TRC317
  Backbone manufacturer: Broad Institute Genetic Perturbation Platform
  Backbone size w/o insert (bp): 8264
  Vector type: Mammalian Expression, Lentiviral
  Selectable markers: Puromycin
Growth in bacteria
  Bacterial resistance: Ampicillin, 100 μg/mL
  Growth temperature: 37°C
  Growth strain: NEB Stable
  Copy number: High Copy
Gene/Insert
  Gene/Insert name: POU6F1
  Species: H. sapiens (human)
  Insert size (bp): 1937
  Entrez Gene: POU6F1 (a.k.a. BRN5, MPOU, TCFB1)
  Promoter: EF1a
  Cloning method: Unknown
  Sequencing primers: 5′ GGGTGGAGACTGAAGTTAGGCCAG; 3′ CACATAGCGTAAAAGGAGCAACATAG
Terms and licenses: Academic/Nonprofit Terms; Industry Terms: Not Available to Industry
Depositor comments: XM_017019514,XM_017019515,ENST00000333640 . The transcription factor ORF portion of this plasmid was synthesized by Genewiz. Please test multiple small colonies in case of plasmid recombination. To make this collection available in a timely manner, a portion of this collection was not fully sequenced by Addgene. If an Addgene verified full plasmid sequence is not available, please contact us prior to placing an order to request the full sequence.
How to cite: TFORF2602 was a gift from Feng Zhang (Addgene plasmid # 142964 ; http://n2t.net/addgene:142964 ; RRID:Addgene_142964)
