[The description below was written by a language model from this plasmid's Addgene catalogue record and pLannotate feature annotations shown in this document.]
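Description:
TFORF2602 is a lentiviral mammalian expression plasmid built on the pLX_TRC317 backbone from the Broad Institute Genetic Perturbation Platform. It carries the human transcription factor POU6F1 (also known as BRN5, MPOU or TCFB1) under the constitutive EF-1α promoter. It belongs to a barcoded transcription factor ORF collection in which each construct carries a unique 24-bp barcode, so that the overexpressed factor can be identified by sequencing in pooled screens such as directed-differentiation screens. The ORF portion was made by gene synthesis. The barcode is not annotated as a separate feature in the table. The annotated POU6F1 match (about 900 bp) covers only part of the recorded 1,937-bp insert, which lies between the EF-1α promoter and the WPRE. The remaining insert sequence is unannotated, and the record cites predicted and Ensembl transcript isoforms as its source.

The viral cassette has a third-generation, self-inactivating layout. An RSV promoter drives a truncated HIV-1 5' LTR, followed by the Ψ packaging signal with a gag fragment, the RRE for Rev-dependent RNA export, and a cPPT/CTS that aids nuclear import. A WPRE downstream of the ORF enhances transcript expression, and the cassette ends in a ΔU3 3' LTR followed by an SV40 poly(A) signal. An SV40 promoter upstream of the EF-1α unit drives puromycin N-acetyltransferase, which allows selection of transduced cells. In bacteria, the plasmid is maintained by a high-copy ColE1/pUC origin and ampicillin resistance, and an f1 origin and residual lac, T7 and T3 elements are also present. The depositor notes that the plasmid can recombine, as lentiviral repeats are prone to do, and advises checking several colonies.
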