Features (pLannotate 1.2.2; 31 found; start..end, strand, type, name):
      5..231     +  promoter       RSV promoter: Rous sarcoma virus enhancer/promoter
    232..412     +  LTR            5' LTR (truncated): truncated 5' long terminal repeat (LTR) from HIV-1
    459..584     +  misc_feature   HIV-1 Ψ: packaging signal of human immunodeficiency virus type 1
    568..931     +  CDS            HIV-1 gag (fragment): gag protein from human immunodeficiency virus 1; gag
   1077..1310    +  misc_feature   RRE: The Rev response element (RRE) of HIV-1 allows for Rev-dependent mRNA export from the nucleus to the cytoplasm.
   1687..1713    +  CDS            Rev (fragment): human immunodeficiency virus 1 (HIV-1) Rev protein; rev; enhances nuclear export of unspliced and incompletely spliced viral mRNAs
   1720..1743    +  promoter       SV40 promoter (fragment): SV40 early promoter
   1744..1815    +  promoter       SV40 promoter (fragment): SV40 enhancer and early promoter
   1839..1974    +  rep_origin     SV40 ori: SV40 origin of replication
   2020..2616    +  CDS            PuroR (fragment): puromycin N-acetyltransferase; pac from Streptomyces; confers resistance to puromycin
   2665..2782    +  misc_feature   cPPT/CTS: central polypurine tract and central termination sequence of HIV-1
   2847..2913    +  CDS            small t antigen (fragment): SV40 (simian virus 40) small t antigen
   2920..4098    +  promoter       EF-1α promoter: strong constitutive promoter for human elongation factor EF-1α
   5045..5947    +  CDS            POU6F1: PO6F1_HUMAN - Also known as BRN5, MPOU, TCFB1. Experimental evidence at protein level: Swiss-Prot protein existence level 1. Transcription factor that binds preferentially to a variant of the octamer motif (5'-ATGATAAT-3'). From Homo sapiens (Human).
   5963..6016    +  promoter       U6 promoter (fragment): RNA polymerase III promoter for human U6 snRNA
   6058..6646    +  misc_feature   WPRE: woodchuck hepatitis virus posttranscriptional regulatory element
   6697..6716    +  misc_feature   cPPT/CTS (fragment): central polypurine tract and central termination sequence of HIV-1
   6718..6951    +  LTR            3' LTR (ΔU3): self-inactivating 3' long terminal repeat (LTR) from HIV-1
   7029..7150    +  polyA_signal   SV40 poly(A) signal: SV40 polyadenylation signal
   7190..7325    +  rep_origin     SV40 ori: SV40 origin of replication
   7346..7364    -  promoter       T7 promoter: promoter for bacteriophage T7 RNA polymerase
   7372..7527    +  CDS            lacZα (fragment): LacZα fragment of β-galactosidase; lacZ fragment
   7532..7960    +  rep_origin     f1 ori (sequence partly withheld): f1 bacteriophage origin of replication; arrow indicates direction of (+) strand synthesis
   8013..8117    +  promoter       AmpR promoter: bla
   8118..8978    +  CDS            AmpR: β-lactamase; bla; confers resistance to ampicillin, carbenicillin, and related antibiotics
   9149..9737    +  rep_origin     ori: high-copy-number ColE1/pMB1/pBR322/pUC origin of replication
   9920..10012   +  CDS            lacI (fragment): lac repressor; lacI; The lac repressor binds to the lac operator to inhibit transcription in E. coli. This inhibition can be relieved by adding lactose or isopropyl-β-D-thiogalactopyranoside (IPTG).
  10025..10046   +  protein_bind   CAP binding site: CAP binding activates transcription in the presence of cAMP. E. coli catabolite activator protein
  10061..10091   +  promoter       lac promoter: promoter for the E. coli lac operon
  10099..10115   +  protein_bind   lac operator: The lac repressor binds to the lac operator to inhibit transcription in E. coli. This inhibition can be relieved by adding lactose or isopropyl-β-D-thiogalactopyranoside (IPTG). lac repressor encoded by lacI
  10160..10178   +  promoter       T3 promoter: promoter for bacteriophage T3 RNA polymerase
>Addgene plasmid #142964 | TFORF2602 | addgene full sequence | sequence record 397341 | Addgene NGS Result
TTAATGTAGTCTTATGCAATACTCTTGTAGTCTTGCAACATGGTAACGATGAGTTAGCAACATGCCTTAC
AAGGAGAGAAAAAGCACCGTGCATGCCGATTGGTGGAAGTAAGGTGGTACGATCGTGCCTTATTAGGAAG
GCAACAGACGGGTCTGACATGGATTGGACGAACCACTGAATTGCCGCATTGCAGAGATATTGTATTTAAG
TGCCTAGCTCGATACATAAACGGGTCTCTCTGGTTAGACCAGATCTGAGCCTGGGAGCTCTCTGGCTAAC
TAGGGAACCCACTGCTTAAGCCTCAATAAAGCTTGCCTTGAGTGCTTCAAGTAGTGTGTGCCCGTCTGTT
GTGTGACTCTGGTAACTAGAGATCCCTCAGACCCTTTTAGTCAGTGTGGAAAATCTCTAGCAGTGGCGCC
CGAACAGGGACTTGAAAGCGAAAGGGAAACCAGAGGAGCTCTCTCGACGCAGGACTCGGCTTGCTGAAGC
GCGCACGGCAAGAGGCGAGGGGCGGCGACTGGTGAGTACGCCAAAAATTTTGACTAGCGGAGGCTAGAAG
GAGAGAGATGGGTGCGAGAGCGTCAGTATTAAGCGGGGGAGAATTAGATCGCGATGGGAAAAAATTCGGT
TAAGGCCAGGGGGAAAGAAAAAATATAAATTAAAACATATAGTATGGGCAAGCAGGGAGCTAGAACGATT
CGCAGTTAATCCTGGCCTGTTAGAAACATCAGAAGGCTGTAGACAAATACTGGGACAGCTACAACCATCC
CTTCAGACAGGATCAGAAGAACTTAGATCATTATATAATACAGTAGCAACCCTCTATTGTGTGCATCAAA
GGATAGAGATAAAAGACACCAAGGAAGCTTTAGACAAGATAGAGGAAGAGCAAAACAAAAGTAAGACCAC
CGCACAGCAAGCGGCCGCTGATCTTCAGACCTGGAGGAGGAGATATGAGGGACAATTGGAGAAGTGAATT
ATATAAATATAAAGTAGTAAAAATTGAACCATTAGGAGTAGCACCCACCAAGGCAAAGAGAAGAGTGGTG
CAGAGAGAAAAAAGAGCAGTGGGAATAGGAGCTTTGTTCCTTGGGTTCTTGGGAGCAGCAGGAAGCACTA
TGGGCGCAGCGTCAATGACGCTGACGGTACAGGCCAGACAATTATTGTCTGGTATAGTGCAGCAGCAGAA
CAATTTGCTGAGGGCTATTGAGGCGCAACAGCATCTGTTGCAACTCACAGTCTGGGGCATCAAGCAGCTC
CAGGCAAGAATCCTGGCTGTGGAAAGATACCTAAAGGATCAACAGCTCCTGGGGATTTGGGGTTGCTCTG
GAAAACTCATTTGCACCACTGCTGTGCCTTGGAATGCTAGTTGGAGTAATAAATCTCTGGAACAGATTTG
GAATCACACGACCTGGATGGAGTGGGACAGAGAAATTAACAATTACACAAGCTTAATACACTCCTTAATT
GAAGAATCGCAAAACCAGCAAGAAAAGAATGAACAAGAATTATTGGAATTAGATAAATGGGCAAGTTTGT
GGAATTGGTTTAACATAACAAATTGGCTGTGGTATATAAAATTATTCATAATGATAGTAGGAGGCTTGGT
AGGTTTAAGAATAGTTTTTGCTGTACTTTCTATAGTGAATAGAGTTAGGCAGGGATATTCACCATTATCG
TTTCAGACCCACCTCCCAACCCCGAGGGGACCCATGCATTGCATCTCAATTAGTCAGCAACCAGGTGTGG
AAAGTCCCCAGGCTCCCCAGCAGGCAGAAGTATGCAAAGCATGCGTCTCAATTAGTCAGCAACCATAGTC
CCGCCCCTAACTCCGCCCATCCCGCCCCTAACTCCGCCCAGTTCCGCCCATTCTCCGCCCCATGGCTGAC
TAATTTTTTTTATTTATGCAGAGGCCGAGGCCGCCTCGGCCTCTGAGCTATTCCAGAAGTAGTGAGGAGG
CTTTTTTGGAGGCCTAGGCTTTTGCAAAAAGCTTTCTAGAGGTACCACCGGAGCTTACCATGACCGAGTA
CAAGCCCACGGTGCGCCTCGCCACCCGCGACGACGTCCCCAGGGCCGTACGCACCCTCGCCGCCGCGTTC
GCCGACTACCCCGCCACGCGCCACACCGTCGATCCGGACCGCCACATCGAGCGGGTCACCGAGCTGCAAG
AACTCTTCCTCACGCGCGTCGGGCTCGACATCGGCAAGGTGTGGGTCGCGGACGACGGCGCCGCCGTGGC
GGTCTGGACCACGCCGGAGAGCGTCGAAGCGGGGGCGGTGTTCGCCGAGATCGGCCCGCGCATGGCCGAG
TTGAGCGGTTCCCGGCTGGCCGCGCAGCAACAGATGGAAGGCCTCCTGGCGCCGCACCGGCCCAAGGAGC
CCGCGTGGTTCCTGGCCACCGTCGGCGTCTCGCCCGACCACCAGGGCAAGGGTCTGGGCAGCGCCGTCGT
GCTCCCCGGAGTGGAGGCGGCCGAGCGCGCCGGGGTGCCCGCCTTCCTGGAGACCTCCGCGCCCCGCAAC
CTCCCCTTCTACGAGCGGCTCGGCTTCACCGTCACCGCCGACGTCGAGGTGCCCGAAGGACCGCGCACCT
GGTGCATGACCCGCAAGCCCGGTGCCAGTTAACGAATTCTAGATCTTGAGACAAATGGCAGTATTCATCC
ACAATTTTAAAAGAAAAGGGGGGATTGGGGGGTACAGTGCAGGGGAAAGAATAGTAGACATAATAGCAAC
AGACATACAAACTAAAGAATTACAAAAACAAATTACAAAAATTCAAAATTTTCGGGTTTATTACAGGGAC
AGCAGAGATCCACTTTGGCGCCGGCTCGAGGCCTGCAGGTGCAAAGATGGATAAAGTTTTAAACAGAGAG
GAATCTTTGCAGCTAATGGACCTTCTAGGTCTTGAAAGGAGTGGGAATTGGCTCCGGTGCCCGTCAGTGG
GCAGAGCGCACATCGCCCACAGTCCCCGAGAAGTTGGGGGGAGGGGTCGGCAATTGAACCGGTGCCTAGA
GAAGGTGGCGCGGGGTAAACTGGGAAAGTGATGTCGTGTACTGGCTCCGCCTTTTTCCCGAGGGTGGGGG
AGAACCGTATATAAGTGCAGTAGTCGCCGTGAACGTTCTTTTTCGCAACGGGTTTGCCGCCAGAACACAG
GTAAGTGCCGTGTGTGGTTCCCGCGGGCCTGGCCTCTTTACGGGTTATGGCCCTTGCGTGCCTTGAATTA
CTTCCACCTGGCTGCAGTACGTGATTCTTGATCCCGAGCTTCGGGTTGGAAGTGGGTGGGAGAGTTCGAG
GCCTTGCGCTTAAGGAGCCCCTTCGCCTCGTGCTTGAGTTGAGGCCTGGCCTGGGCGCTGGGGCCGCCGC
GTGCGAATCTGGTGGCACCTTCGCGCCTGTCTCGCTGCTTTCGATAAGTCTCTAGCCATTTAAAATTTTT
GATGACCTGCTGCGACGCTTTTTTTCTGGCAAGATAGTCTTGTAAATGCGGGCCAAGATCTGCACACTGG
TATTTCGGTTTTTGGGGCCGCGGGCGGCGACGGGGCCCGTGCGTCCCAGCGCACATGTTCGGCGAGGCGG
GGCCTGCGAGCGCGGCCACCGAGAATCGGACGGGGGTAGTCTCAAGCTGGCCGGCCTGCTCTGGTGCCTG
GCCTCGCGCCGCCGTGTATCGCCCCGCCCTGGGCGGCAAGGCTGGCCCGGTCGGCACCAGTTGCGTGAGC
GGAAAGATGGCCGCTTCCCGGCCCTGCTGCAGGGAGCTCAAAATGGAGGACGCGGCGCTCGGGAGAGCGG
GCGGGTGAGTCACCCACACAAAGGAAAAGGGCCTTTCCGTCCTCAGCCGTCGCTTCATGTGACTCCACGG
AGTACCGGGCGCCGTCCAGGCACCTCGATTAGTTCTCGAGCTTTTGGAGTACGTCGTCTTTAGGTTGGGG
GGAGGGGTTTTATGCGATGGAGTTTCCCCACACTGAGTGGGTGGAGACTGAAGTTAGGCCAGCTTGGCAC
TTGATGTAATTCTCCTTGGAATTTGCCCTTTTTGAGTTTGGATCTTGGTTCATTCTCAAGCCTCAGACAG
TGGTTCAAAGTTTTTTTCTTCCATTTCAGGTGTCGTGAGGCTAGCACCGCCACCATGGATCCTGGAGCCG
GGTCAGAGACATCTCTGACTGTCAATGAGCAGGTCATCGTGATGTCAGGTCATGAGACCATCCGAGTGCT
GGAAGTCGGAGTGGATGCCCAACTCCCTGCTGAGGAAGAGAGCAAAGGACTGGAGGGTGTGGCCGCCGAG
GGCTCCCAGAGCGGAGACCCTGCTGAAGCCAGTCAAGCTGCTGGTGAAGCTGGGCCAGACAACCTGGGCT
CCTCTGCAGAGGCAACTGTGAAGTCACCCCCGGGGATCCCTCCGAGCCCTGCCACTGCCATTGCCACCTT
CAGCCAAGCCCCAAGCCAGCCTCAGGCATCGCAGACCCTGACGCCACTGGCTGTACAAGCTGCCCCCCAG
GTCTTGACTCAGGAAAACTTAGCCACAGTTCTGACAGGAGTTATGGTTCCAGCAGGGGCAGTTACTCAAC
CTCTTCTTATCCCCATCAGTATTGCAGGTCAAGTGGCTGGTCAGCAGGGGCTGGCCGTGTGGACAATTCC
TACAGCAACTGTGGCTGCCCTCCCAGGACTGACCGCTGCTTCTCCTACGGGGGGAGTGTTCAAGCCACCT
TTAGCCGGTCTCCAAGCAGCTGCTGTGCTGAACACCGCTCTTCCGGCACCGGTACAAGCTGCCGCACCAG
TACAGGCCTCCTCGACGGCCCAACCCCGGCCACCAGCCCAGCCCCAGACGCTGTTCCAGACCCAGCCGCT
GCTGCAGACCACACCTGCCATCCTCCCGCAGCCCACTGCTGCCACCGCTGCTGCCCCTACCCCCAAGCCA
GTGGACACCCCCCCACAGATCACCGTCCAGCCTGCAGGCTTCGCATTTAGCCCAGGAATCATCAGTGCTG
CTTCCCTCGGGGGACAGACCCAGATCCTGGGGTCCCTCACTACAGCTCCAGTCATTACCAGCGCCATTCC
CAGCATGCCAGGGATCAGCAGTCAGATCCTCACCAATGCTCAGGGACAGGTTATTGGAACCCTTCCATGG
GTAGTGAACTCAGCTAGTGTGGCGGCCCCAGCACCAGCCCAAAGCCTGCAGGTCCAGGCCGTGACCCCCC
AGCTGTTGTTGAACGCCCAGGGCCAGGTGATTGCGACCCTGGCTAGCAGCCCCCTGCCTCCACCTGTGGC
TGTCCGGAAGCCAAGCACACCTGAGTCCCCTGCTAAGAGTGAGGTGCAGCCCATCCAGCCCACACCAACC
GTGCCCCAGCCTGCTGTGGTCATTGCCAGCCCAGCTCCAGCCGCCAAGCCATCTGCCTCTGCTCCTATCC
CAATTACCTGCTCAGAGACCCCCACCGTCAGCCAGTTGGTGTCCAAGCCACATACTCCAAGTCTGGATGA
GGATGGGATCAACTTAGAAGAGATCCGGGAGTTTGCCAAGAACTTTAAGATCCGGCGGCTCTCGCTGGGC
CTTACACAGACCCAGGTGGGTCAGGCTCTGACTGCAACGGAAGGTCCAGCCTACAGCCAGTCAGCCATCT
GCCGGTTCGAGAAGCTAGACATCACACCCAAGAGTGCCCAGAAGCTAAAGCCGGTGCTGGAAAAGTGGCT
AAACGAAGCTGAACTGCGGAACCAGGAAGGCCAGCAGAACCTGATGGAGTTTGTGGGAGGCGAGCCCTCC
AAGAAACGCAAACGCCGCACCTCCTTCACCCCCCAGGCCATAGAGGCTCTCAATGCCTATTTTGAGAAGA
ACCCACTGCCCACAGGCCAGGAGATCACTGAAATTGCTAAGGAGCTCAACTACGACCGTGAGGTAGTGCG
GGTCTGGTTCTGCAATCGGCGCCAGACGCTCAAGAACACCAGCAAGCTGAACGTCTTTCAGATCCCTTAG
TAATGAACTAGTCCGTAACTTGAAAGTATTTCGATTTCTTGGCTTTATATATCTTGTGGAAAGGACGACT
GCCTCAACTGGTGCTTAGCGCAACGCGTTAAGTCGACAATCAACCTCTGGATTACAAAATTTGTGAAAGA
TTGACTGGTATTCTTAACTATGTTGCTCCTTTTACGCTATGTGGATACGCTGCTTTAATGCCTTTGTATC
ATGCTATTGCTTCCCGTATGGCTTTCATTTTCTCCTCCTTGTATAAATCCTGGTTGCTGTCTCTTTATGA
GGAGTTGTGGCCCGTTGTCAGGCAACGTGGCGTGGTGTGCACTGTGTTTGCTGACGCAACCCCCACTGGT
TGGGGCATTGCCACCACCTGTCAGCTCCTTTCCGGGACTTTCGCTTTCCCCCTCCCTATTGCCACGGCGG
AACTCATCGCCGCCTGCCTTGCCCGCTGCTGGACAGGGGCTCGGCTGTTGGGCACTGACAATTCCGTGGT
GTTGTCGGGGAAATCATCGTCCTTTCCTTGGCTGCTCGCCTGTGTTGCCACCTGGATTCTGCGCGGGACG
TCCTTCTGCTACGTCCCTTCGGCCCTCAATCCAGCGGACCTTCCTTCCCGCGGCCTGCTGCCGGCTCTGC
GGCCTCTTCCGCGTCTTCGCCTTCGCCCTCAGACGAGTCGGATCTCCCTTTGGGCCGCCTCCCCGCGTCG
ACTTTAAGACCAATGACTTACAAGGCAGCTGTAGATCTTAGCCACTTTTTAAAAGAAAAGGGGGGACTGG
AAGGGCTAATTCACTCCCAACGAAGACAAGATCTGCTTTTTGCTTGTACTGGGTCTCTCTGGTTAGACCA
GATCTGAGCCTGGGAGCTCTCTGGCTAACTAGGGAACCCACTGCTTAAGCCTCAATAAAGCTTGCCTTGA
GTGCTTCAAGTAGTGTGTGCCCGTCTGTTGTGTGACTCTGGTAACTAGAGATCCCTCAGACCCTTTTAGT
CAGTGTGGAAAATCTCTAGCAGTACGTATAGTAGTTCATGTCATCTTATTATTCAGTATTTATAACTTGC
AAAGAAATGAATATCAGAGAGTGAGAGGAACTTGTTTATTGCAGCTTATAATGGTTACAAATAAAGCAAT
AGCATCACAAATTTCACAAATAAAGCATTTTTTTCACTGCATTCTAGTTGTGGTTTGTCCAAACTCATCA
ATGTATCTTATCATGTCTGGCTCTAGCTATCCCGCCCCTAACTCCGCCCATCCCGCCCCTAACTCCGCCC
AGTTCCGCCCATTCTCCGCCCCATGGCTGACTAATTTTTTTTATTTATGCAGAGGCCGAGGCCGCCTCGG
CCTCTGAGCTATTCCAGAAGTAGTGAGGAGGCTTTTTTGGAGGCCTAGGGACGTACCCAATTCGCCCTAT
AGTGAGTCGTATTACGCGCGCTCACTGGCCGTCGTTTTACAACGTCGTGACTGGGAAAACCCTGGCGTTA
CCCAACTTAATCGCCTTGCAGCACATCCCCCTTTCGCCAGCTGGCGTAATAGCGAAGAGGCCCGCACCGA
TCGCCCTTCCCAACAGTTGCGCAGCCTGAATGGCGAATGGG
[124 nt withheld, positions 7532-7655]
C
[91 nt withheld, positions 7657-7747]
A
[49 nt withheld, positions 7749-7797]
CCTTTGACGTTGGAGTCCACGTTCTTT
[37 nt withheld, positions 7825-7861]
ACCCTATCTCGGTCTATTCTTTTGATTTATAAGGGATTTTGCCGATTTCGGCCTATTGGTTAAAAAATGA
GCTGATTTAACAAAAATTTAACGCGAATTTTAACAAAATATTAACGCTTACAATTTAGGTGGCACTTTTC
GGGGAAATGTGCGCGGAACCCCTATTTGTTTATTTTTCTAAATACATTCAAATATGTATCCGCTCATGAG
ACAATAACCCTGATAAATGCTTCAATAATATTGAAAAAGGAAGAGTATGAGTATTCAACATTTCCGTGTC
GCCCTTATTCCCTTTTTTGCGGCATTTTGCCTTCCTGTTTTTGCTCACCCAGAAACGCTGGTGAAAGTAA
AAGATGCTGAAGATCAGTTGGGTGCACGAGTGGGTTACATCGAACTGGATCTCAACAGCGGTAAGATCCT
TGAGAGTTTTCGCCCCGAAGAACGTTTTCCAATGATGAGCACTTTTAAAGTTCTGCTATGTGGCGCGGTA
TTATCCCGTATTGACGCCGGGCAAGAGCAACTCGGTCGCCGCATACACTATTCTCAGAATGACTTGGTTG
AGTACTCACCAGTCACAGAAAAGCATCTTACGGATGGCATGACAGTAAGAGAATTATGCAGTGCTGCCAT
AACCATGAGTGATAACACTGCGGCCAACTTACTTCTGACAACGATCGGAGGACCGAAGGAGCTAACCGCT
TTTTTGCACAACATGGGGGATCATGTAACTCGCCTTGATCGTTGGGAACCGGAGCTGAATGAAGCCATAC
CAAACGACGAGCGTGACACCACGATGCCTGTAGCAATGGCAACAACGTTGCGCAAACTATTAACTGGCGA
ACTACTTACTCTAGCTTCCCGGCAACAATTAATAGACTGGATGGAGGCGGATAAAGTTGCAGGACCACTT
CTGCGCTCGGCCCTTCCGGCTGGCTGGTTTATTGCTGATAAATCTGGAGCCGGTGAGCGTGGGTCTCGCG
GTATCATTGCAGCACTGGGGCCAGATGGTAAGCCCTCCCGTATCGTAGTTATCTACACGACGGGGAGTCA
GGCAACTATGGATGAACGAAATAGACAGATCGCTGAGATAGGTGCCTCACTGATTAAGCATTGGTAACTG
TCAGACCAAGTTTACTCATATATACTTTAGATTGATTTAAAACTTCATTTTTAATTTAAAAGGATCTAGG
TGAAGATCCTTTTTGATAATCTCATGACCAAAATCCCTTAACGTGAGTTTTCGTTCCACTGAGCGTCAGA
CCCCGTAGAAAAGATCAAAGGATCTTCTTGAGATCCTTTTTTTCTGCGCGTAATCTGCTGCTTGCAAACA
AAAAAACCACCGCTACCAGCGGTGGTTTGTTTGCCGGATCAAGAGCTACCAACTCTTTTTCCGAAGGTAA
CTGGCTTCAGCAGAGCGCAGATACCAAATACTGTTCTTCTAGTGTAGCCGTAGTTAGGCCACCACTTCAA
GAACTCTGTAGCACCGCCTACATACCTCGCTCTGCTAATCCTGTTACCAGTGGCTGCTGCCAGTGGCGAT
AAGTCGTGTCTTACCGGGTTGGACTCAAGACGATAGTTACCGGATAAGGCGCAGCGGTCGGGCTGAACGG
GGGGTTCGTGCACACAGCCCAGCTTGGAGCGAACGACCTACACCGAACTGAGATACCTACAGCGTGAGCT
ATGAGAAAGCGCCACGCTTCCCGAAGGGAGAAAGGCGGACAGGTATCCGGTAAGCGGCAGGGTCGGAACA
GGAGAGCGCACGAGGGAGCTTCCAGGGGGAAACGCCTGGTATCTTTATAGTCCTGTCGGGTTTCGCCACC
TCTGACTTGAGCGTCGATTTTTGTGATGCTCGTCAGGGGGGCGGAGCCTATGGAAAAACGCCAGCAACGC
GGCCTTTTTACGGTTCCTGGCCTTTTGCTGGCCTTTTGCTCACATGTTCTTTCCTGCGTTATCCCCTGAT
TCTGTGGATAACCGTATTACCGCCTTTGAGTGAGCTGATACCGCTCGCCGCAGCCGAACGACCGAGCGCA
GCGAGTCAGTGAGCGAGGAAGCGGAAGAGCGCCCAATACGCAAACCGCCTCTCCCCGCGCGTTGGCCGAT
TCATTAATGCAGCTGGCACGACAGGTTTCCCGACTGGAAAGCGGGCAGTGAGCGCAACGCAATTAATGTG
AGTTAGCTCACTCATTAGGCACCCCAGGCTTTACACTTTATGCTTCCGGCTCGTATGTTGTGTGGAATTG
TGAGCGGATAACAATTTCACACAGGAAACAGCTATGACCATGATTACGCCAAGCGCGCAATTAACCCTCA
CTAAAGGGAACAAAAGCTGGAGCTGCAAGC
