>Addgene plasmid #142964 | TFORF2602 | depositor partial sequence | sequence record 281030 | Insert
ACCGCCACCATGGATCCTGGAGCCGGGTCAGAGACATCTCTGACTGTCAATGAGCAGGTCATCGTGATGT
CAGGTCATGAGACCATCCGAGTGCTGGAAGTCGGAGTGGATGCCCAACTCCCTGCTGAGGAAGAGAGCAA
AGGACTGGAGGGTGTGGCCGCCGAGGGCTCCCAGAGCGGAGACCCTGCTGAAGCCAGTCAAGCTGCTGGT
GAAGCTGGGCCAGACAACCTGGGCTCCTCTGCAGAGGCAACTGTGAAGTCACCCCCGGGGATCCCTCCGA
GCCCTGCCACTGCCATTGCCACCTTCAGCCAAGCCCCAAGCCAGCCTCAGGCATCGCAGACCCTGACGCC
ACTGGCTGTACAAGCTGCCCCCCAGGTCTTGACTCAGGAAAACTTAGCCACAGTTCTGACAGGAGTTATG
GTTCCAGCAGGGGCAGTTACTCAACCTCTTCTTATCCCCATCAGTATTGCAGGTCAAGTGGCTGGTCAGC
AGGGGCTGGCCGTGTGGACAATTCCTACAGCAACTGTGGCTGCCCTCCCAGGACTGACCGCTGCTTCTCC
TACGGGGGGAGTGTTCAAGCCACCTTTAGCCGGTCTCCAAGCAGCTGCTGTGCTGAACACCGCTCTTCCG
GCACCGGTACAAGCTGCCGCACCAGTACAGGCCTCCTCGACGGCCCAACCCCGGCCACCAGCCCAGCCCC
AGACGCTGTTCCAGACCCAGCCGCTGCTGCAGACCACACCTGCCATCCTCCCGCAGCCCACTGCTGCCAC
CGCTGCTGCCCCTACCCCCAAGCCAGTGGACACCCCCCCACAGATCACCGTCCAGCCTGCAGGCTTCGCA
TTTAGCCCAGGAATCATCAGTGCTGCTTCCCTCGGGGGACAGACCCAGATCCTGGGGTCCCTCACTACAG
CTCCAGTCATTACCAGCGCCATTCCCAGCATGCCAGGGATCAGCAGTCAGATCCTCACCAATGCTCAGGG
ACAGGTTATTGGAACCCTTCCATGGGTAGTGAACTCAGCTAGTGTGGCGGCCCCAGCACCAGCCCAAAGC
CTGCAGGTCCAGGCCGTGACCCCCCAGCTGTTGTTGAACGCCCAGGGCCAGGTGATTGCGACCCTGGCTA
GCAGCCCCCTGCCTCCACCTGTGGCTGTCCGGAAGCCAAGCACACCTGAGTCCCCTGCTAAGAGTGAGGT
GCAGCCCATCCAGCCCACACCAACCGTGCCCCAGCCTGCTGTGGTCATTGCCAGCCCAGCTCCAGCCGCC
AAGCCATCTGCCTCTGCTCCTATCCCAATTACCTGCTCAGAGACCCCCACCGTCAGCCAGTTGGTGTCCA
AGCCACATACTCCAAGTCTGGATGAGGATGGGATCAACTTAGAAGAGATCCGGGAGTTTGCCAAGAACTT
TAAGATCCGGCGGCTCTCGCTGGGCCTTACACAGACCCAGGTGGGTCAGGCTCTGACTGCAACGGAAGGT
CCAGCCTACAGCCAGTCAGCCATCTGCCGGTTCGAGAAGCTAGACATCACACCCAAGAGTGCCCAGAAGC
TAAAGCCGGTGCTGGAAAAGTGGCTAAACGAAGCTGAACTGCGGAACCAGGAAGGCCAGCAGAACCTGAT
GGAGTTTGTGGGAGGCGAGCCCTCCAAGAAACGCAAACGCCGCACCTCCTTCACCCCCCAGGCCATAGAG
GCTCTCAATGCCTATTTTGAGAAGAACCCACTGCCCACAGGCCAGGAGATCACTGAAATTGCTAAGGAGC
TCAACTACGACCGTGAGGTAGTGCGGGTCTGGTTCTGCAATCGGCGCCAGACGCTCAAGAACACCAGCAA
GCTGAACGTCTTTCAGATCCCTTAGTAATGAACTAGTCCGTAACTTGAAAGTATTTCGATTTCTTGGCTT
TATATATCTTGTGGAAAGGACGACTGCCTCAACTGGTGCTTAGCGCA
