>Addgene plasmid #142964 | TFORF2602 | depositor partial sequence | sequence record 281031 | Barcode
CTGCCTCAACTGGTGCTTAGCGCA
